>Addgene plasmid #232630 | pdCas9-GFP-p65 | addgene full sequence | sequence record 463624 | Addgene NGS Result
TAAAACGTTCAGAGCGGCCGCGACTCTAGATCATAATCAGCCATACCACATTTGTAGAGGTTTTACTTGC
TTTAAAAAACCTCCCACACCTCCCCCTGAACCTGAAACATAAAATGAATGCAATTGTTGTTGTTAACTTG
TTTATTGCAGCTTATAATGGTTACAAATAAAGCAATAGCATCACAAATTTCACAAATAAAGCATTTTTTT
CACTGCATTCTAGTTGTGGTTTGTCCAAACTCATCAATGTATCTTAAGGCGTAAATTGTAAGCGTTAATA
TTTTGTTAAAATTCGCGTTAAATTTTTGTTAAATCAGCTCATTTTTTAACCAATAGGCCGAAATCGGCAA
AATCCCTTATAAATCAAAAGAATAGACCGAGATAGGGT
[37 nt withheld, positions 389-425]
AAAGAACGTGGACTCCAACGTCAAAGG
[49 nt withheld, positions 453-501]
T
[91 nt withheld, positions 503-593]
G
[124 nt withheld, positions 595-718]
CAGGTGGCACTTTTCGGGGAAATGTGCGCGGAACCCCTATTTGTTTATTTTTCTAAATACATTCAAATAT
GTATCCGCTCATGAGACAATAACCCTGATAAATGCTTCAATAATATTGAAAAAGGAAGAGTCCTGAGGCG
GAAAGAACCAGCTGTGGAATGTGTGTCAGTTAGGGTGTGGAAAGTCCCCAGGCTCCCCAGCAGGCAGAAG
TATGCAAAGCATGCATCTCAATTAGTCAGCAACCAGGTGTGGAAAGTCCCCAGGCTCCCCAGCAGGCAGA
AGTATGCAAAGCATGCATCTCAATTAGTCAGCAACCATAGTCCCGCCCCTAACTCCGCCCATCCCGCCCA
TTCTCCGCCCCATGGCTGACTAATTTTTTTTATTTATGCAGAGGCCGAGGCCGCCTCGGCCTCTGAGCTA
TTCCAGAAGTAGTGAGGAGGCTTTTTTGGAGGCCTAGGCTTTTGCAAAGATCGATCAAGAGACAGGATGA
GGATCGTTTCGCATGATTGAACAAGATGGATTGCACGCAGGTTCTCCGGCCGCTTGGGTGGAGAGGCTAT
TCGGCTATGACTGGGCACAACAGACAATCGGCTGCTCTGATGCCGCCGTGTTCCGGCTGTCAGCGCAGGG
GCGCCCGGTTCTTTTTGTCAAGACCGACCTGTCCGGTGCCCTGAATGAACTGCAAGACGAGGCAGCGCGG
CTATCGTGGCTGGCCACGACGGGCGTTCCTTGCGCAGCTGTGCTCGACGTTGTCACTGAAGCGGGAAGGG
ACTGGCTGCTATTGGGCGAAGTGCCGGGGCAGGATCTCCTGTCATCTCACCTTGCTCCTGCCGAGAAAGT
ATCCATCATGGCTGATGCAATGCGGCGGCTGCATACGCTTGATCCGGCTACCTGCCCATTCGACCACCAA
GCGAAACATCGCATCGAGCGAGCACGTACTCGGATGGAAGCCGGTCTTGTCGATCAGGATGATCTGGACG
AAGAGCATCAGGGGCTCGCGCCAGCCGAACTGTTCGCCAGGCTCAAGGCGAGCATGCCCGACGGCGAGGA
TCTCGTCGTGACCCATGGCGATGCCTGCTTGCCGAATATCATGGTGGAAAATGGCCGCTTTTCTGGATTC
ATCGACTGTGGCCGGCTGGGTGTGGCGGACCGCTATCAGGACATAGCGTTGGCTACCCGTGATATTGCTG
AAGAGCTTGGCGGCGAATGGGCTGACCGCTTCCTCGTGCTTTACGGTATCGCCGCTCCCGATTCGCAGCG
CATCGCCTTCTATCGCCTTCTTGACGAGTTCTTCTGAGCGGGACTCTGGGGTTCGAAATGACCGACCAAG
CGACGCCCAACCTGCCATCACGAGATTTCGATTCCACCGCCGCCTTCTATGAAAGGTTGGGCTTCGGAAT
CGTTTTCCGGGACGCCGGCTGGATGATCCTCCAGCGCGGGGATCTCATGCTGGAGTTCTTCGCCCACCCT
AGGGGGAGGCTAACTGAAACACGGAAGGAGACAATACCGGAAGGAACCCGCGCTATGACGGCAATAAAAA
GACAGAATAAAACGCACGGTGTTGGGTCGTTTGTTCATAAACGCGGGGTTCGGTCCCAGGGCTGGCACTC
TGTCGATACCCCACCGAGACCCCATTGGGGCCAATACGCCCGCGTTTCTTCCTTTTCCCCACCCCACCCC
CCAAGTTCGGGTGAAGGCCCAGGGCTCGCAGCCAACGTCGGGGCGGCAGGCCCTGCCATAGCCTCAGGTT
ACTCATATATACTTTAGATTGATTTAAAACTTCATTTTTAATTTAAAAGGATCTAGGTGAAGATCCTTTT
TGATAATCTCATGACCAAAATCCCTTAACGTGAGTTTTCGTTCCACTGAGCGTCAGACCCCGTAGAAAAG
ATCAAAGGATCTTCTTGAGATCCTTTTTTTCTGCGCGTAATCTGCTGCTTGCAAACAAAAAAACCACCGC
TACCAGCGGTGGTTTGTTTGCCGGATCAAGAGCTACCAACTCTTTTTCCGAAGGTAACTGGCTTCAGCAG
AGCGCAGATACCAAATACTGTTCTTCTAGTGTAGCCGTAGTTAGGCCACCACTTCAAGAACTCTGTAGCA
CCGCCTACATACCTCGCTCTGCTAATCCTGTTACCAGTGGCTGCTGCCAGTGGCGATAAGTCGTGTCTTA
CCGGGTTGGACTCAAGACGATAGTTACCGGATAAGGCGCAGCGGTCGGGCTGAACGGGGGGTTCGTGCAC
ACAGCCCAGCTTGGAGCGAACGACCTACACCGAACTGAGATACCTACAGCGTGAGCTATGAGAAAGCGCC
ACGCTTCCCGAAGGGAGAAAGGCGGACAGGTATCCGGTAAGCGGCAGGGTCGGAACAGGAGAGCGCACGA
GGGAGCTTCCAGGGGGAAACGCCTGGTATCTTTATAGTCCTGTCGGGTTTCGCCACCTCTGACTTGAGCG
TCGATTTTTGTGATGCTCGTCAGGGGGGCGGAGCCTATGGAAAAACGCCAGCAACGCGGCCTTTTTACGG
TTCCTGGCCTTTTGCTGGCCTTTTGCTCACATGTTCTTTCCTGCGTTATCCCCTGATTCTGTGGATAACC
GTATTACCGCCATGCATTAGTTATTAATAGTAATCAATTACTGGGTCATTAGTTCATAGCCCATATATGG
AGTTCCGCGTTACATAACTTACGGTAAATGGCCCGCCTGGCTGACCGCCCAACGACCCCCGCCCATTGAC
GTCAATAATGACGTATGTTCCCATAGTAACGCCAATAGGGACTTTCCATTGACGTCAATGGGTGGAGTAT
TTACGGTAAACTGCCCACTTGGCAGTACATCAAGTGTATCATATGCCAAGTACGCCCCCTATTGACGTCA
ATGACGGTAAATGGCCCGCCTGGCATTATGCCCAGTACATGACCTTATGGGACTTTCCTACTTGGCAGTA
CATCTACGTATTAGTCATCGCTATTACCATGGTGATGCGGTTTTGGCAGTACATCAATGGGCGTGGATAG
CGGTTTGACTCACGGGGATTTCCAAGTCTCCACCCCATTGACGTCAATGGGAGTTTGTTTTGGCACCAAA
ATCAACGGGACTTTCCAAAATGTCGTAACAACTCCGCCCCATTGACGCAAATGGGCGGTAGGCGTGTACG
GTGGGAGGTCTATATAAGCAGAGCTGGTTTAGTGAACCGTCAGATCCGCTAGCGCTACCGGACTCAGATC
TCGAGGCCACCATGCCCAAGAAGAAGCGCAAGGTGGGACGCGTCTGCAGGATATCAAGCTTGCGGTACCG
CGGGCCCGGGATCGCCACCATGGACAAGAAGTACAGCATCGGCCTGGCCATCGGCACCAACTCTGTGGGC
TGGGCCGTGATCACCGACGAGTACAAGGTGCCCAGCAAGAAATTCAAGGTGCTGGGCAACACCGACCGGC
ACAGCATCAAGAAGAACCTGATCGGCGCCCTGCTGTTCGACAGCGGAGAAACAGCCGAGGCCACCCGGCT
GAAGAGAACCGCCAGAAGAAGATACACCAGACGGAAGAACCGGATCTGCTATCTGCAAGAGATCTTCAGC
AACGAGATGGCCAAGGTGGACGACAGCTTCTTCCACAGACTGGAAGAGTCCTTCCTGGTGGAAGAGGATA
AGAAGCACGAGCGGCACCCCATCTTCGGCAACATCGTGGACGAGGTGGCCTACCACGAGAAGTACCCCAC
CATCTACCACCTGAGAAAGAAACTGGTGGACAGCACCGACAAGGCCGACCTGCGGCTGATCTATCTGGCC
CTGGCCCACATGATCAAGTTCCGGGGCCACTTCCTGATCGAGGGCGACCTGAACCCCGACAACAGCGACG
TGGACAAGCTGTTCATCCAGCTGGTGCAGACCTACAACCAGCTGTTCGAGGAAAACCCCATCAACGCCAG
CGGCGTGGACGCCAAGGCCATCCTGTCTGCCAGACTGAGCAAGAGCAGACGGCTGGAAAATCTGATCGCC
CAGCTGCCCGGCGAGAAGAAGAATGGCCTGTTCGGCAACCTGATTGCCCTGAGCCTGGGCCTGACCCCCA
ACTTCAAGAGCAACTTCGACCTGGCCGAGGATGCCAAACTGCAGCTGAGCAAGGACACCTACGACGACGA
CCTGGACAACCTGCTGGCCCAGATCGGCGACCAGTACGCCGACCTGTTTCTGGCCGCCAAGAACCTGTCC
GACGCCATCCTGCTGAGCGACATCCTGAGAGTGAACACCGAGATCACCAAGGCCCCCCTGAGCGCCTCTA
TGATCAAGAGATACGACGAGCACCACCAGGACCTGACCCTGCTGAAAGCTCTCGTGCGGCAGCAGCTGCC
TGAGAAGTACAAAGAGATTTTCTTCGACCAGAGCAAGAACGGCTACGCCGGCTACATCGATGGCGGAGCC
AGCCAGGAAGAGTTCTACAAGTTCATCAAGCCCATCCTGGAAAAGATGGACGGCACCGAGGAACTGCTCG
TGAAGCTGAACAGAGAGGACCTGCTGCGGAAGCAGCGGACCTTCGACAACGGCAGCATCCCCCACCAGAT
CCACCTGGGAGAGCTGCACGCCATTCTGCGGCGGCAGGAAGATTTTTACCCATTCCTGAAGGACAACCGG
GAAAAGATCGAGAAGATCCTGACCTTCCGCATCCCCTACTACGTGGGCCCTCTGGCCAGGGGAAACAGCA
GATTCGCCTGGATGACCAGAAAGAGCGAGGAAACCATCACCCCCTGGAACTTCGAGGAAGTGGTGGACAA
GGGCGCCAGCGCCCAGAGCTTCATCGAGCGGATGACCAACTTCGATAAGAACCTGCCCAACGAGAAGGTG
CTGCCCAAGCACAGCCTGCTGTACGAGTACTTCACCGTGTACAACGAGCTGACCAAAGTGAAATACGTGA
CCGAGGGAATGAGAAAGCCCGCCTTCCTGAGCGGCGAGCAGAAAAAAGCCATCGTGGACCTGCTGTTCAA
GACCAACCGGAAAGTGACCGTGAAGCAGCTGAAAGAGGACTACTTCAAGAAAATCGAGTGCTTCGACTCC
GTGGAAATCTCCGGCGTGGAAGATCGGTTCAACGCCTCCCTGGGCACATACCACGATCTGCTGAAAATTA
TCAAGGACAAGGACTTCCTGGACAATGAGGAAAACGAGGACATTCTGGAAGATATCGTGCTGACCCTGAC
ACTGTTTGAGGACAGAGAGATGATCGAGGAACGGCTGAAAACCTATGCCCACCTGTTCGACGACAAAGTG
ATGAAGCAGCTGAAGCGGCGGAGATACACCGGCTGGGGCAGGCTGAGCCGGAAGCTGATCAACGGCATCC
GGGACAAGCAGTCCGGCAAGACAATCCTGGATTTCCTGAAGTCCGACGGCTTCGCCAACAGAAACTTCAT
GCAGCTGATCCACGACGACAGCCTGACCTTTAAAGAGGACATCCAGAAAGCCCAGGTGTCCGGCCAGGGC
GATAGCCTGCACGAGCACATTGCCAATCTGGCCGGCAGCCCCGCCATTAAGAAGGGCATCCTGCAGACAG
TGAAGGTGGTGGACGAGCTCGTGAAAGTGATGGGCCGGCACAAGCCCGAGAACATCGTGATCGAAATGGC
CAGAGAGAACCAGACCACCCAGAAGGGACAGAAGAACAGCCGCGAGAGAATGAAGCGGATCGAAGAGGGC
ATCAAAGAGCTGGGCAGCCAGATCCTGAAAGAACACCCCGTGGAAAACACCCAGCTGCAGAACGAGAAGC
TGTACCTGTACTACCTGCAGAATGGGCGGGATATGTACGTGGACCAGGAACTGGACATCAACCGGCTGTC
CGACTACGATGTGGACGCTATCGTGCCTCAGAGCTTTCTGAAGGACGACTCCATCGATAACAAAGTGCTG
ACTCGGAGCGACAAGAACCGGGGCAAGAGCGACAACGTGCCCTCCGAAGAGGTCGTGAAGAAGATGAAGA
ACTACTGGCGCCAGCTGCTGAATGCCAAGCTGATTACCCAGAGGAAGTTCGACAATCTGACCAAGGCCGA
GAGAGGCGGCCTGAGCGAACTGGATAAGGCCGGCTTCATCAAGAGACAGCTGGTGGAAACCCGGCAGATC
ACAAAGCACGTGGCACAGATCCTGGACTCCCGGATGAACACTAAGTACGACGAGAACGACAAACTGATCC
GGGAAGTGAAAGTGATCACCCTGAAGTCCAAGCTGGTGTCCGATTTCCGGAAGGATTTCCAGTTTTACAA
AGTGCGCGAGATCAACAACTACCACCACGCCCACGACGCCTACCTGAACGCCGTCGTGGGAACCGCCCTG
ATCAAAAAGTACCCTAAGCTGGAAAGCGAGTTCGTGTACGGCGACTACAAGGTGTACGACGTGCGGAAGA
TGATCGCCAAGAGCGAGCAGGAAATCGGCAAGGCTACCGCCAAGTACTTCTTCTACAGCAACATCATGAA
CTTTTTCAAGACCGAGATTACCCTGGCCAACGGCGAGATCCGGAAGCGGCCTCTGATCGAGACAAACGGC
GAAACAGGCGAGATCGTGTGGGATAAGGGCCGGGACTTTGCCACCGTGCGGAAAGTGCTGTCTATGCCCC
AAGTGAATATCGTGAAAAAGACCGAGGTGCAGACAGGCGGCTTCAGCAAAGAGTCTATCCTGCCCAAGAG
GAACAGCGACAAGCTGATCGCCAGAAAGAAGGACTGGGACCCTAAGAAGTACGGCGGCTTCGACAGCCCC
ACCGTGGCCTATTCTGTGCTGGTGGTGGCCAAAGTGGAAAAGGGCAAGTCCAAGAAACTGAAGAGTGTGA
AAGAGCTGCTGGGGATCACCATCATGGAAAGAAGCAGCTTCGAGAAGAATCCCATCGACTTTCTGGAAGC
CAAGGGCTACAAAGAAGTGAAAAAGGACCTGATCATCAAGCTGCCTAAGTACTCCCTGTTCGAGCTGGAA
AACGGCCGGAAGAGAATGCTGGCCTCTGCCGGCGAACTGCAGAAGGGAAACGAACTGGCCCTGCCCTCCA
AATATGTGAACTTCCTGTACCTGGCCAGCCACTATGAGAAGCTGAAGGGCTCCCCCGAGGATAATGAGCA
GAAACAGCTGTTTGTGGAACAGCACAAACACTACCTGGACGAGATCATCGAGCAGATCAGCGAGTTCTCC
AAGAGAGTGATCCTGGCCGACGCTAATCTGGACAAGGTGCTGAGCGCCTACAACAAGCACAGAGACAAGC
CTATCAGAGAGCAGGCCGAGAATATCATCCACCTGTTTACCCTGACCAATCTGGGAGCCCCTGCCGCCTT
CAAGTACTTTGACACCACCATCGACCGGAAGAGGTACACCAGCACCAAAGAGGTGCTGGACGCCACCCTG
ATCCACCAGAGCATCACCGGCCTGTACGAGACACGGATCGACCTGTCTCAGCTGGGAGGCGACGCCTATC
CCTATGACGTGCCCGATTATGCACCGGTCCCAAAAAAGAAAAGAAAAGTACCGGTCGCCACCCGAATTCT
GCAGTCGACGGTACCGCGGGCCCGGGATCCACCGGTCGCCACCATGGTGAGCAAGGGCGAGGAGCTGTTC
ACCGGGGTGGTGCCCATCCTGGTCGAGCTGGACGGCGACGTAAACGGCCACAAGTTCAGCGTGTCCGGCG
AGGGCGAGGGCGATGCCACCTACGGCAAGCTGACCCTGAAGTTCATCTGCACCACCGGCAAGCTGCCCGT
GCCCTGGCCCACCCTCGTGACCACCCTGACCTACGGCGTGCAGTGCTTCAGCCGCTACCCCGACCACATG
AAGCAGCACGACTTCTTCAAGTCCGCCATGCCCGAAGGCTACGTCCAGGAGCGCACCATCTTCTTCAAGG
ACGACGGCAACTACAAGACCCGCGCCGAGGTGAAGTTCGAGGGCGACACCCTGGTGAACCGCATCGAGCT
GAAGGGCATCGACTTCAAGGAGGACGGCAACATCCTGGGGCACAAGCTGGAGTACAACTACAACAGCCAC
AACGTCTATATCATGGCCGACAAGCAGAAGAACGGCATCAAGGTGAACTTCAAGATCCGCCACAACATCG
AGGACGGCAGCGTGCAGCTCGCCGACCACTACCAGCAGAACACCCCCATCGGCGACGGCCCCGTGCTGCT
GCCCGACAACCACTACCTGAGCACCCAGTCCGCCCTGAGCAAAGACCCCAACGAGAAGCGCGATCACATG
GTCCTGCTGGAGTTCGTGACCGCCGCCGGGATCACTCTCGGCATGGACGAGCTGTACAAGACTAGTCGCA
GGGGGCGTCGACTGGGTACCCCTCCTAAGAAGAAGAGGAAGGTTGCCCCCACCCAGTACCTGCCCGACAC
CGACGACCGGCACCGGATCGAGGAAAAGCGGAAGCGGACCTACGAGACATTCAAGAGCATCATGAAGAAG
TCCCCCTTCAGCGGCCCCACCGACCCTAGACCTCCACCTAGAAGAATCGCCGTGCCCAGCAGATCCAGCG
CCAGCGTGCCAAAACCTGCCCCCCAGCCTTACCCCTTCACCAGCAGCCTGAGCACCATCAACTACGACGA
GTTCCCTACCATGGTGTTCCCCAGCGGCCAGATCTCTCAGGCCTCTGCTCTGGCTCCAGCCCCTCCTCAG
GTGCTGCCTCAGGCTCCTGCTCCTGCACCAGCTCCAGCCATGGTGTCTGCACTGGCTCAGGCACCAGCAC
CCGTGCCTGTGCTGGCTCCTGGACCTCCACAGGCTGTGGCTCCACCAGCCCCTAAACCTACACAGGCCGG
CGAGGGCACACTGTCTGAAGCTCTGCTGCAGCTGCAGTTCGACGACGAGGATCTGGGAGCCCTGCTGGGA
AACAGCACCGATCCTGCCGTGTTCACCGACCTGGCCAGCGTGGACAACAGCGAGTTCCAGCAGCTGCTGA
ACCAGGGCATCCCTGTGGCCCCTCACACCACCGAGCCCATGCTGATGGAATACCCCGAGGCCATCACCCG
GCTCGTGACAGGCGCTCAGAGGCCTCCTGATCCAGCTCCTGCCCCTCTGGGAGCACCAGGCCTGCCTAAT
GGACTGCTGTCTGGCGACGAGGACTTCAGCTCTATCGCCGATATGGATTTCTCAGCCTTGCTGTAA
Features (pLannotate 1.2.2; 20 found; start..end, strand, type, name):
     29..112     +  CDS            large T antigen (fragment): large T antigen from SV40 (simian virus 40)
    135..256     +  polyA_signal   SV40 poly(A) signal: SV40 polyadenylation signal
    290..718     -  rep_origin     f1 ori (sequence partly withheld): f1 bacteriophage origin of replication; arrow indicates direction of (+) strand synthesis
    745..849     +  promoter       AmpR promoter: bla
    892..963     +  promoter       SV40 promoter (fragment): SV40 enhancer and early promoter
    964..1035    +  promoter       SV40 promoter (fragment): SV40 enhancer and early promoter
   1039..1172    +  rep_origin     SV40 ori: SV40 origin of replication
   1221..2015    +  CDS            NeoR/KanR: aminoglycoside phosphotransferase from Tn5; aph(3')-II (or nptII); confers resistance to neomycin, kanamycin, and G418 (Geneticin®)
   2036..2188    +  CDS            ble (fragment): BLE_KLEPN - Experimental evidence at protein level: Swiss-Prot protein existence level 1. Binding protein with a strong affinity to the bleomycin family of antibiotics. Binds to CL990; an antimitotic-antibiotic compound. From Klebsiella pneumoniae.
   2247..2294    +  polyA_signal   HSV TK poly(A) signal: herpes simplex virus thymidine kinase polyadenylation signal (Cole and Stacy, 1985)
   2385..2401    -  polyA_signal   bGH poly(A) signal (fragment): bovine growth hormone polyadenylation signal
   2623..3211    +  rep_origin     ori: high-copy-number ColE1/pMB1/pBR322/pUC origin of replication
   3386..3689    +  enhancer       CMV enhancer: human cytomegalovirus immediate early enhancer
   3690..3893    +  promoter       CMV promoter: human cytomegalovirus (CMV) immediate early promoter
   3916..3943    +  misc_feature   MCS (fragment): multiple cloning site
   4001..4021    +  misc_feature   MCS (fragment): multiple cloning site
   4028..8131    +  CDS            Cas9: Cas9 (Csn1) endonuclease from the Streptococcus pyogenes Type II CRISPR/Cas system generates RNA-guided double strand breaks in DNA
   8201..8238    +  misc_feature   MCS (fragment): multiple cloning site
   8252..8968    +  CDS            EGFP: EGFP is a basic (constitutively fluorescent) green fluorescent protein published in 1996, derived from Aequorea victoria. It is reported to be a rapidly-maturing weak dimer with moderate acid sensitivity.
   9032..9811    +  CDS            RELA (fragment): TF65_HUMAN - Also known as NFKB3. Experimental evidence at protein level: Swiss-Prot protein existence level 1. NF-kappa-B is a pleiotropic transcription factor present in almost all cell types and is the endpoint of a series of signal transduction events that are initiated by a vast array of stimuli related to many biological processes such as inflammation, immunity, differentiation, cell growth, tumorigenesis and apoptosis. NF-kappa-B is a homo- or heterodimeric complex formed by the Rel-like domain- containing proteins RELA/p65, RELB, NFKB1/p105, NFKB1/p50, REL and NFKB2/p52. The heterodime
