[The description below was written by a language model from this plasmid's Addgene catalogue record and pLannotate feature annotations shown in this document.]
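Description:
pdCas9-GFP-p65 is a mammalian expression and CRISPR plasmid built by Gibson cloning on the Clontech pEGFP-N1 backbone; the sequenced record is about 9.8 kb. It replicates in E. coli at high copy from a ColE1/pUC-type origin and also carries an f1 origin. A single NeoR/KanR (aminoglycoside phosphotransferase) gene serves both hosts. The bacterial AmpR promoter drives it for kanamycin selection. The SV40 early promoter, with the SV40 origin, drives it for G418 selection in mammalian cells, and an HSV TK polyadenylation signal terminates it.

The payload is one fusion open reading frame expressed from the human CMV immediate-early enhancer and promoter. It begins with Streptococcus pyogenes Cas9, which the annotation software labels simply as Cas9 but the catalogue entry describes as the catalytically inactive dCas9 form. EGFP follows, and the frame ends with a fragment of human RELA corresponding to the p65 (NF-κB) transcriptional activation domain. The record lists an N-terminal nuclear localization signal on the insert. A short SV40 large T antigen fragment annotated just after the p65 segment may also reflect an NLS-type sequence, though the record does not state this. The SV40 poly(A) signal terminates the transcript.

In this arrangement dCas9 provides RNA-guided binding to a chosen genomic locus without cutting. The p65 domain supplies the activation function. GFP makes the fusion visible by fluorescence and also acts as a spacer between the targeting and activating modules. No guide RNA cassette is annotated, so a guide would have to be supplied separately. The construct suits CRISPR-activation style experiments in which an activator is recruited to, and imaged at, defined sites in mammalian cells.
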