Addgene plasmid #232630: pdCas9-GFP-p65
Purpose: p65 activation domain coupled to catalytically inactive dCas9 for localization; contains GFP for labeling and as a spacer
Depositing lab: Karsten Rippe. Depositing organization: Deutsches Krebsforschungszentrum (DKFZ).
Backbone
  Vector backbone: pEGFP-N1
  Backbone manufacturer: Clontech
  Backbone size w/o insert (bp): 4731
  Vector type: Mammalian Expression, CRISPR
  Selectable markers: Neomycin (select with G418)
Growth in bacteria
  Bacterial resistance: Kanamycin, 50 μg/mL
  Growth temperature: 37°C
  Growth strain: DH5alpha
  Copy number: High Copy
Gene/Insert
  Gene/Insert name: dCas9-GFP-p65 (alt name: activation domain of p65)
  Species: H. sapiens (human), Synthetic
  Mutation: none
  Entrez Gene: RELA (a.k.a. AIF3BL3, CMCU, NFKB3, p65)
  Promoter: CMV
  Tag / fusion protein: NLS (N terminal on insert)
  Cloning method: Gibson Cloning
  Sequencing primers: 5′ Unknown
Terms and licenses: Academic/Nonprofit Terms; Industry Terms: Not Available to Industry
Depositor comments: Please visit https://doi.org/10.1101/2024.12.09.627308 for bioRxiv preprint.
How to cite: pdCas9-GFP-p65 was a gift from Karsten Rippe (Addgene plasmid # 232630 ; http://n2t.net/addgene:232630 ; RRID:Addgene_232630)
