>Addgene plasmid #232630 | pdCas9-GFP-p65 | depositor partial sequence | sequence record 457489 | dCas9
ATGGACAAGAAGTACAGCATCGGCCTGGCCATCGGCACCAACTCTGTGGGCTGGGCCGTGATCACCGACG
AGTACAAGGTGCCCAGCAAGAAATTCAAGGTGCTGGGCAACACCGACCGGCACAGCATCAAGAAGAACCT
GATCGGCGCCCTGCTGTTCGACAGCGGAGAAACAGCCGAGGCCACCCGGCTGAAGAGAACCGCCAGAAGA
AGATACACCAGACGGAAGAACCGGATCTGCTATCTGCAAGAGATCTTCAGCAACGAGATGGCCAAGGTGG
ACGACAGCTTCTTCCACAGACTGGAAGAGTCCTTCCTGGTGGAAGAGGATAAGAAGCACGAGCGGCACCC
CATCTTCGGCAACATCGTGGACGAGGTGGCCTACCACGAGAAGTACCCCACCATCTACCACCTGAGAAAG
AAACTGGTGGACAGCACCGACAAGGCCGACCTGCGGCTGATCTATCTGGCCCTGGCCCACATGATCAAGT
TCCGGGGCCACTTCCTGATCGAGGGCGACCTGAACCCCGACAACAGCGACGTGGACAAGCTGTTCATCCA
GCTGGTGCAGACCTACAACCAGCTGTTCGAGGAAAACCCCATCAACGCCAGCGGCGTGGACGCCAAGGCC
ATCCTGTCTGCCAGACTGAGCAAGAGCAGACGGCTGGAAAATCTGATCGCCCAGCTGCCCGGCGAGAAGA
AGAATGGCCTGTTCGGCAACCTGATTGCCCTGAGCCTGGGCCTGACCCCCAACTTCAAGAGCAACTTCGA
CCTGGCCGAGGATGCCAAACTGCAGCTGAGCAAGGACACCTACGACGACGACCTGGACAACCTGCTGGCC
CAGATCGGCGACCAGTACGCCGACCTGTTTCTGGCCGCCAAGAACCTGTCCGACGCCATCCTGCTGAGCG
ACATCCTGAGAGTGAACACCGAGATCACCAAGGCCCCCCTGAGCGCCTCTATGATCAAGAGATACGACGA
GCACCACCAGGACCTGACCCTGCTGAAAGCTCTCGTGCGGCAGCAGCTGCCTGAGAAGTACAAAGAGATT
TTCTTCGACCAGAGCAAGAACGGCTACGCCGGCTACATCGATGGCGGAGCCAGCCAGGAAGAGTTCTACA
AGTTCATCAAGCCCATCCTGGAAAAGATGGACGGCACCGAGGAACTGCTCGTGAAGCTGAACAGAGAGGA
CCTGCTGCGGAAGCAGCGGACCTTCGACAACGGCAGCATCCCCCACCAGATCCACCTGGGAGAGCTGCAC
GCCATTCTGCGGCGGCAGGAAGATTTTTACCCATTCCTGAAGGACAACCGGGAAAAGATCGAGAAGATCC
TGACCTTCCGCATCCCCTACTACGTGGGCCCTCTGGCCAGGGGAAACAGCAGATTCGCCTGGATGACCAG
AAAGAGCGAGGAAACCATCACCCCCTGGAACTTCGAGGAAGTGGTGGACAAGGGCGCCAGCGCCCAGAGC
TTCATCGAGCGGATGACCAACTTCGATAAGAACCTGCCCAACGAGAAGGTGCTGCCCAAGCACAGCCTGC
TGTACGAGTACTTCACCGTGTACAACGAGCTGACCAAAGTGAAATACGTGACCGAGGGAATGAGAAAGCC
CGCCTTCCTGAGCGGCGAGCAGAAAAAAGCCATCGTGGACCTGCTGTTCAAGACCAACCGGAAAGTGACC
GTGAAGCAGCTGAAAGAGGACTACTTCAAGAAAATCGAGTGCTTCGACTCCGTGGAAATCTCCGGCGTGG
AAGATCGGTTCAACGCCTCCCTGGGCACATACCACGATCTGCTGAAAATTATCAAGGACAAGGACTTCCT
GGACAATGAGGAAAACGAGGACATTCTGGAAGATATCGTGCTGACCCTGACACTGTTTGAGGACAGAGAG
ATGATCGAGGAACGGCTGAAAACCTATGCCCACCTGTTCGACGACAAAGTGATGAAGCAGCTGAAGCGGC
GGAGATACACCGGCTGGGGCAGGCTGAGCCGGAAGCTGATCAACGGCATCCGGGACAAGCAGTCCGGCAA
GACAATCCTGGATTTCCTGAAGTCCGACGGCTTCGCCAACAGAAACTTCATGCAGCTGATCCACGACGAC
AGCCTGACCTTTAAAGAGGACATCCAGAAAGCCCAGGTGTCCGGCCAGGGCGATAGCCTGCACGAGCACA
TTGCCAATCTGGCCGGCAGCCCCGCCATTAAGAAGGGCATCCTGCAGACAGTGAAGGTGGTGGACGAGCT
CGTGAAAGTGATGGGCCGGCACAAGCCCGAGAACATCGTGATCGAAATGGCCAGAGAGAACCAGACCACC
CAGAAGGGACAGAAGAACAGCCGCGAGAGAATGAAGCGGATCGAAGAGGGCATCAAAGAGCTGGGCAGCC
AGATCCTGAAAGAACACCCCGTGGAAAACACCCAGCTGCAGAACGAGAAGCTGTACCTGTACTACCTGCA
GAATGGGCGGGATATGTACGTGGACCAGGAACTGGACATCAACCGGCTGTCCGACTACGATGTGGACGCT
ATCGTGCCTCAGAGCTTTCTGAAGGACGACTCCATCGATAACAAAGTGCTGACTCGGAGCGACAAGAACC
GGGGCAAGAGCGACAACGTGCCCTCCGAAGAGGTCGTGAAGAAGATGAAGAACTACTGGCGCCAGCTGCT
GAATGCCAAGCTGATTACCCAGAGGAAGTTCGACAATCTGACCAAGGCCGAGAGAGGCGGCCTGAGCGAA
CTGGATAAGGCCGGCTTCATCAAGAGACAGCTGGTGGAAACCCGGCAGATCACAAAGCACGTGGCACAGA
TCCTGGACTCCCGGATGAACACTAAGTACGACGAGAACGACAAACTGATCCGGGAAGTGAAAGTGATCAC
CCTGAAGTCCAAGCTGGTGTCCGATTTCCGGAAGGATTTCCAGTTTTACAAAGTGCGCGAGATCAACAAC
TACCACCACGCCCACGACGCCTACCTGAACGCCGTCGTGGGAACCGCCCTGATCAAAAAGTACCCTAAGC
TGGAAAGCGAGTTCGTGTACGGCGACTACAAGGTGTACGACGTGCGGAAGATGATCGCCAAGAGCGAGCA
GGAAATCGGCAAGGCTACCGCCAAGTACTTCTTCTACAGCAACATCATGAACTTTTTCAAGACCGAGATT
ACCCTGGCCAACGGCGAGATCCGGAAGCGGCCTCTGATCGAGACAAACGGCGAAACAGGCGAGATCGTGT
GGGATAAGGGCCGGGACTTTGCCACCGTGCGGAAAGTGCTGTCTATGCCCCAAGTGAATATCGTGAAAAA
GACCGAGGTGCAGACAGGCGGCTTCAGCAAAGAGTCTATCCTGCCCAAGAGGAACAGCGACAAGCTGATC
GCCAGAAAGAAGGACTGGGACCCTAAGAAGTACGGCGGCTTCGACAGCCCCACCGTGGCCTATTCTGTGC
TGGTGGTGGCCAAAGTGGAAAAGGGCAAGTCCAAGAAACTGAAGAGTGTGAAAGAGCTGCTGGGGATCAC
CATCATGGAAAGAAGCAGCTTCGAGAAGAATCCCATCGACTTTCTGGAAGCCAAGGGCTACAAAGAAGTG
AAAAAGGACCTGATCATCAAGCTGCCTAAGTACTCCCTGTTCGAGCTGGAAAACGGCCGGAAGAGAATGC
TGGCCTCTGCCGGCGAACTGCAGAAGGGAAACGAACTGGCCCTGCCCTCCAAATATGTGAACTTCCTGTA
CCTGGCCAGCCACTATGAGAAGCTGAAGGGCTCCCCCGAGGATAATGAGCAGAAACAGCTGTTTGTGGAA
CAGCACAAACACTACCTGGACGAGATCATCGAGCAGATCAGCGAGTTCTCCAAGAGAGTGATCCTGGCCG
ACGCTAATCTGGACAAGGTGCTGAGCGCCTACAACAAGCACAGAGACAAGCCTATCAGAGAGCAGGCCGA
GAATATCATCCACCTGTTTACCCTGACCAATCTGGGAGCCCCTGCCGCCTTCAAGTACTTTGACACCACC
ATCGACCGGAAGAGGTACACCAGCACCAAAGAGGTGCTGGACGCCACCCTGATCCACCAGAGCATCACCG
GCCTGTACGAGACACGGATCGACCTGTCTCAGCTGGGAGGCGAC
