>Addgene plasmid #232630 | pdCas9-GFP-p65 | depositor partial sequence | sequence record 457490 | GFP
ATGGTGAGCAAGGGCGAGGAGCTGTTCACCGGGGTGGTGCCCATCCTGGTCGAGCTGGACGGCGACGTAA
ACGGCCACAAGTTCAGCGTGTCCGGCGAGGGCGAGGGCGATGCCACCTACGGCAAGCTGACCCTGAAGTT
CATCTGCACCACCGGCAAGCTGCCCGTGCCCTGGCCCACCCTCGTGACCACCCTGACCTACGGCGTGCAG
TGCTTCAGCCGCTACCCCGACCACATGAAGCAGCACGACTTCTTCAAGTCCGCCATGCCCGAAGGCTACG
TCCAGGAGCGCACCATCTTCTTCAAGGACGACGGCAACTACAAGACCCGCGCCGAGGTGAAGTTCGAGGG
CGACACCCTGGTGAACCGCATCGAGCTGAAGGGCATCGACTTCAAGGAGGACGGCAACATCCTGGGGCAC
AAGCTGGAGTACAACTACAACAGCCACAACGTCTATATCATGGCCGACAAGCAGAAGAACGGCATCAAGG
TGAACTTCAAGATCCGCCACAACATCGAGGACGGCAGCGTGCAGCTCGCCGACCACTACCAGCAGAACAC
CCCCATCGGCGACGGCCCCGTGCTGCTGCCCGACAACCACTACCTGAGCACCCAGTCCGCCCTGAGCAAA
GACCCCAACGAGAAGCGCGATCACATGGTCCTGCTGGAGTTCGTGACCGCCGCCGGGATCACTCTCGGCA
TGGACGAGCTGTACAAG
