>Addgene plasmid #232630 | pdCas9-GFP-p65 | depositor partial sequence | sequence record 457491 | p65
CCTACACAGGCCGGCGAGGGCACACTGTCTGAAGCTCTGCTGCAGCTGCAGTTCGACGACGAGGATCTGG
GAGCCCTGCTGGGAAACAGCACCGATCCTGCCGTGTTCACCGACCTGGCCAGCGTGGACAACAGCGAGTT
CCAGCAGCTGCTGAACCAGGGCATCCCTGTGGCCCCTCACACCACCGAGCCCATGCTGATGGAATACCCC
GAGGCCATCACCCGGCTCGTGACAGGCGCTCAGAGGCCTCCTGATCCAGCTCCTGCCCCTCTGGGAGCAC
CAGGCCTGCCTAATGGACTGCTGTCTGGCGACGAGGACTTCAGCTCTATCGCCGATATGGATTTCTCAGC
CTTGCTG
